Addgene plasmid #12183: pCMV5 MEKK2 KD
Depositing lab: Gary Johnson. Depositing organization: National Jewish Health. Publication: MEK kinases are regulated by EGF and selectively interact with Rac/Cdc42. Fanger GR, Johnson NL, Johnson GL. EMBO J. 1997 Aug 15. 16(16):4961-72. 10.1093/emboj/16.16.4961 PubMed 9305638.
Backbone
  Vector backbone: pCMV5
  Backbone size w/o insert (bp): 4600
  Vector type: Mammalian Expression
Growth in bacteria
  Bacterial resistance: Ampicillin, 100 μg/mL
  Growth temperature: 37°C
  Growth strain: DH5alpha
  Copy number: High Copy
Gene/Insert
  Gene/Insert name: MEKK2
  Species: M. musculus (mouse)
  Insert size (bp): 1900
  Mutation: Kinase dead: K385M
  GenBank ID: NM_011946
  Entrez Gene: Map3k2 (a.k.a. 9630061B06Rik, AI585793, Mekk2, Mekk2b)
  Tag / fusion protein: HA (N terminal on insert)
  Cloning method: Restriction Enzyme
  Sequencing primers: 5′ CMV-F
Terms and licenses: Academic/Nonprofit Terms; Industry Terms: Not Available to Industry
How to cite: pCMV5 MEKK2 KD was a gift from Gary Johnson (Addgene plasmid # 12183 ; http://n2t.net/addgene:12183 ; RRID:Addgene_12183)
