[The description below was written by a language model from this plasmid's Addgene catalogue record.]
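Description:
pCMV5 MEKK2 KD is a mammalian expression plasmid built on the pCMV5 backbone (about 4.6 kb without insert). It carries a roughly 1.9 kb insert encoding mouse MEKK2 (Map3k2), a MAP kinase kinase kinase. As the backbone name and the use of a CMV forward sequencing primer indicate, the insert sits downstream of the cytomegalovirus immediate-early promoter, which gives strong constitutive transcription after transfection into mammalian cells. In bacteria the plasmid is maintained at high copy number and selected with ampicillin. The record lists no mammalian selection marker, so the construct is best suited to transient expression. No feature table is supplied, so details such as the polyadenylation signal and origin of replication are not documented here.

The encoded protein carries a K385M substitution, described in the record as kinase dead. Replacing a conserved lysine in the ATP-binding region of a kinase domain is the standard way to abolish phosphotransfer activity while leaving the protein otherwise intact. An HA epitope tag is fused to the N terminus of the insert, allowing detection by immunoblotting and recovery by immunoprecipitation with anti-HA antibodies.

Constructs of this kind typically serve as catalytically inactive controls alongside wild-type kinase, or as potential inhibitory mutants for testing whether MEKK2 activity is required in a signalling pathway. The associated publication concerns the regulation of MEK kinases by EGF and their selective interaction with the small GTPases Rac and Cdc42. This fits use of the plasmid in kinase assays and protein interaction studies in transfected cells.
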