>Addgene plasmid #12183 | pCMV5 MEKK2 KD | addgene partial sequence | sequence record 18747 | CMV-F 5'-CGCAAATGGGCGGTAGGCGTG-3'
AGCTCGTTTAGTGAACCGTCAGAATTCGATAAGCTTGCATGCCTGCAGGTCGACTCTAGAGCCACCATGG
GGTACCCGTACGACGTGCCGGACTACGCTTCCGATGATCAGCAAGCTTTGAATTCAATCATGCAAGATTT
GGCTGTCCTTCATAAGGCCAGTCGGCCAGCATTATCTTTACAAGAAACCAGGAAAGCAAAACCTTCATCA
CCAAAAAAACAGAATGATGTTCGAGTCAAATTTGAACATAGAGGAGAAAAAAGGATCCTGCAGGTTACTA
GACCAGTTAAACTAGAAGACCTGAGATCTAAGTCTAAGATCGCCTTTGGGCAGTCTATGGATCTACACTA
TACCAACAATGAGTTGGTAATTCCGTTAACTACCCAAGATGACTTGGACAAAGCTGTGGAACTGCTGGAT
CGCAGTATTCACATGAAGAGTCTCAAGATATTACTTGTAGTAAATGGGAGTACACAGGCTACTAATTTAG
AACCATCACCGTCACCAGAAGATTTGAATAATACACCACTTGGTGCAGAGAGGAAAAAGCGGCTATCTGT
AGTAGGTCCCCCTAATAGGGATAGAAGTTCCCCTCCTCCAGGATACATTCCAGACGAGCTACACCAGATT
GCCCGGAATGGGTCATTCACTAGCATCAACAGTGAAGGAGAGTTCATTCCAGAGAGCATGGACCAAATGC
TGGATCCATTGTCTTTAAGCAGCCCTGACAATTCTGGCTCAGGAAGCTGTCCGTCACTTGAT
